Addgene plasmid #90532: ARPC4 C7.4 gRNA
Purpose: 3rd generation lentiviral gRNA plasmid targeting human ARPC4
Depositing lab: Iain Cheeseman. Depositing organization: Whitehead Institute for Biomedical Research. Publication: Large-Scale Analysis of CRISPR/Cas9 Cell-Cycle Knockouts Reveals the Diversity of p53-Dependent Responses to Cell-Cycle Defects. McKinley KL, Cheeseman IM. Dev Cell. 2017 Feb 27;40(4):405-420.e2. doi: 10.1016/j.devcel.2017.01.012. Epub 2017 Feb 16. PubMed 28216383.
Backbone
  Vector backbone: pLenti-sgRNA
  Backbone manufacturer: Eric Lander & David Sabatini labs (Addgene plasmid #71409)
  Backbone size w/o insert (bp): 9151
  Vector type: Lentiviral, CRISPR
  Selectable markers: Puromycin
Growth in bacteria
  Bacterial resistance: Ampicillin, 100 μg/mL
  Growth temperature: 37°C
  Growth strain: NEB Stable
  Copy number: Unknown
Gene/Insert
  Gene/Insert name: ARPC4 (Guide Designation C7.4) (alt name: pKMKO series)
  gRNA/shRNA sequence: CACCgTGTTGTGTCGTTCCACAACC
  Species: H. sapiens (human)
  Promoter: U6
  Cloning method: Restriction Enzyme; 5′ cloning site BsmBI (destroyed during cloning); 3′ cloning site BsmBI (destroyed during cloning)
  Sequencing primers: 5′ hU6-F (5'-GAGGGCCTATTTCCCATGATT-3'); 3′ EF1a-R (5'-CACGGCGACTACTGCACTTA-3')
Terms and licenses: Academic/Nonprofit Terms; Industry Terms: Not Available to Industry
Depositor comments: Please note that gRNA target sequence listed is not strictly the 20nt spacer sequence, but also contains the 5' BsmBI overhang. For more information about knockout human cell lines generated using this plasmid, please see http://cellcycleknockouts.wi.mit.edu/ .
How to cite: ARPC4 C7.4 gRNA was a gift from Iain Cheeseman (Addgene plasmid # 90532 ; http://n2t.net/addgene:90532 ; RRID:Addgene_90532)
