[The description below was written by a language model from this plasmid's Addgene catalogue record and pLannotate feature annotations shown in this document.]
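Description:
ARPC4 C7.4 gRNA is a third-generation lentiviral CRISPR guide plasmid built on the pLenti-sgRNA backbone and designed to express a single guide RNA against human ARPC4. It is maintained in E. coli through a high-copy ColE1/pUC-type origin with ampicillin selection (AmpR under its own bla promoter). An f1 origin and remnants of lac/lacZα cloning-vector sequence are also present. The guide oligonucleotide was inserted between two BsmBI sites that were destroyed during cloning. The depositor notes that the listed guide sequence includes the 5′ BsmBI overhang rather than being only the 20-nt spacer.

The transfer cassette is framed by an RSV promoter-driven truncated HIV-1 5′ LTR and a self-inactivating ΔU3 3′ LTR. The chimeric RSV promoter allows Tat-independent production of genomic RNA in packaging cells, and the ΔU3 deletion silences LTR promoter activity after integration. Between the LTRs lie the Ψ packaging signal with a partial gag fragment, the RRE for Rev-dependent nuclear export, and a cPPT/CTS. The human U6 RNA polymerase III promoter transcribes the ARPC4 spacer fused to the S. pyogenes sgRNA scaffold (annotated as a tracrRNA fragment). A downstream EF-1α core promoter drives puromycin N-acetyltransferase for selecting transduced mammalian cells, followed by a WPRE to enhance expression. An SV40 poly(A) signal and SV40 origin sit outside the 3′ LTR.

No Cas9 is annotated, so the nuclease must be supplied separately. The plasmid belongs to a guide series used in a large-scale analysis of cell-cycle gene knockouts in human cells. The sequenced record is 7,302 nt, shorter than the 9,151 bp listed for the empty backbone; the record does not explain the difference.
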