Features (pLannotate 1.2.2; 28 found; start..end, strand, type, name):
      1..26      +  rep_origin     RSF ori (fragment): Plasmids containing the RSF 1030 origin of replication can be propagated in E. coli cells that contain additional plasmids with compatible origins.
     28..120     +  CDS            lacI (fragment): lac repressor; lacI; The lac repressor binds to the lac operator to inhibit transcription in E. coli. This inhibition can be relieved by adding lactose or isopropyl-β-D-thiogalactopyranoside (IPTG).
    133..154     +  protein_bind   CAP binding site: CAP binding activates transcription in the presence of cAMP. E. coli catabolite activator protein
    169..199     +  promoter       lac promoter: promoter for the E. coli lac operon
    207..223     +  protein_bind   lac operator: The lac repressor binds to the lac operator to inhibit transcription in E. coli. This inhibition can be relieved by adding lactose or isopropyl-β-D-thiogalactopyranoside (IPTG). lac repressor encoded by lacI
    268..286     +  promoter       T3 promoter: promoter for bacteriophage T3 RNA polymerase
    314..540     +  promoter       RSV promoter: Rous sarcoma virus enhancer/promoter
    541..721     +  LTR            5' LTR (truncated): truncated 5' long terminal repeat (LTR) from HIV-1
    768..893     +  misc_feature   HIV-1 Ψ: packaging signal of human immunodeficiency virus type 1
    877..1240    +  CDS            HIV-1 gag (fragment): gag protein from human immunodeficiency virus 1; gag
   1386..1619    +  misc_feature   RRE: The Rev response element (RRE) of HIV-1 allows for Rev-dependent mRNA export from the nucleus to the cytoplasm.
   1996..2022    +  CDS            Rev (fragment): human immunodeficiency virus 1 (HIV-1) Rev protein; rev; enhances nuclear export of unspliced and incompletely spliced viral mRNAs
   2026..2266    +  promoter       U6 promoter: RNA polymerase III promoter for human U6 snRNA
   2314..2381    +  misc_RNA       tracrRNA (fragment): trans-activating CRISPR RNA for the Streptococcus pyogenes CRISPR/Cas9 system
   2430..2547    +  misc_feature   cPPT/CTS: central polypurine tract and central termination sequence of HIV-1
   2616..2827    +  promoter       EF-1α core promoter: core promoter for human elongation factor EF-1α
   2853..3452    +  CDS            PuroR (fragment): puromycin N-acetyltransferase; pac from Streptomyces; confers resistance to puromycin
   3468..4056    +  misc_feature   WPRE: woodchuck hepatitis virus posttranscriptional regulatory element
   4107..4126    +  misc_feature   cPPT/CTS (fragment): central polypurine tract and central termination sequence of HIV-1
   4128..4361    +  LTR            3' LTR (ΔU3): self-inactivating 3' long terminal repeat (LTR) from HIV-1
   4439..4560    +  polyA_signal   SV40 poly(A) signal: SV40 polyadenylation signal
   4600..4735    +  rep_origin     SV40 ori: SV40 origin of replication
   4756..4774    -  promoter       T7 promoter: promoter for bacteriophage T7 RNA polymerase
   4782..4937    +  CDS            lacZα (fragment): LacZα fragment of β-galactosidase; lacZ fragment
   4942..5370    +  rep_origin     f1 ori (sequence partly withheld): f1 bacteriophage origin of replication; arrow indicates direction of (+) strand synthesis
   5423..5527    +  promoter       AmpR promoter: bla
   5528..6388    +  CDS            AmpR: β-lactamase; bla; confers resistance to ampicillin, carbenicillin, and related antibiotics
   6559..7147    +  rep_origin     ori: high-copy-number ColE1/pMB1/pBR322/pUC origin of replication
>Addgene plasmid #90532 | ARPC4 C7.4 gRNA | addgene full sequence | sequence record 183465 | Addgene NGS Result
CGAGTCAGTGAGCGAGGAAGCGGAAGAGCGCCCAATACGCAAACCGCCTCTCCCCGCGCGTTGGCCGATT
CATTAATGCAGCTGGCACGACAGGTTTCCCGACTGGAAAGCGGGCAGTGAGCGCAACGCAATTAATGTGA
GTTAGCTCACTCATTAGGCACCCCAGGCTTTACACTTTATGCTTCCGGCTCGTATGTTGTGTGGAATTGT
GAGCGGATAACAATTTCACACAGGAAACAGCTATGACCATGATTACGCCAAGCGCGCAATTAACCCTCAC
TAAAGGGAACAAAAGCTGGAGCTGCAAGCTTAATGTAGTCTTATGCAATACTCTTGTAGTCTTGCAACAT
GGTAACGATGAGTTAGCAACATGCCTTACAAGGAGAGAAAAAGCACCGTGCATGCCGATTGGTGGAAGTA
AGGTGGTACGATCGTGCCTTATTAGGAAGGCAACAGACGGGTCTGACATGGATTGGACGAACCACTGAAT
TGCCGCATTGCAGAGATATTGTATTTAAGTGCCTAGCTCGATACATAAACGGGTCTCTCTGGTTAGACCA
GATCTGAGCCTGGGAGCTCTCTGGCTAACTAGGGAACCCACTGCTTAAGCCTCAATAAAGCTTGCCTTGA
GTGCTTCAAGTAGTGTGTGCCCGTCTGTTGTGTGACTCTGGTAACTAGAGATCCCTCAGACCCTTTTAGT
CAGTGTGGAAAATCTCTAGCAGTGGCGCCCGAACAGGGACTTGAAAGCGAAAGGGAAACCAGAGGAGCTC
TCTCGACGCAGGACTCGGCTTGCTGAAGCGCGCACGGCAAGAGGCGAGGGGCGGCGACTGGTGAGTACGC
CAAAAATTTTGACTAGCGGAGGCTAGAAGGAGAGAGATGGGTGCGAGAGCGTCAGTATTAAGCGGGGGAG
AATTAGATCGCGATGGGAAAAAATTCGGTTAAGGCCAGGGGGAAAGAAAAAATATAAATTAAAACATATA
GTATGGGCAAGCAGGGAGCTAGAACGATTCGCAGTTAATCCTGGCCTGTTAGAAACATCAGAAGGCTGTA
GACAAATACTGGGACAGCTACAACCATCCCTTCAGACAGGATCAGAAGAACTTAGATCATTATATAATAC
AGTAGCAACCCTCTATTGTGTGCATCAAAGGATAGAGATAAAAGACACCAAGGAAGCTTTAGACAAGATA
GAGGAAGAGCAAAACAAAAGTAAGACCACCGCACAGCAAGCGGCCGCTGATCTTCAGACCTGGAGGAGGA
GATATGAGGGACAATTGGAGAAGTGAATTATATAAATATAAAGTAGTAAAAATTGAACCATTAGGAGTAG
CACCCACCAAGGCAAAGAGAAGAGTGGTGCAGAGAGAAAAAAGAGCAGTGGGAATAGGAGCTTTGTTCCT
TGGGTTCTTGGGAGCAGCAGGAAGCACTATGGGCGCAGCGTCAATGACGCTGACGGTACAGGCCAGACAA
TTATTGTCTGGTATAGTGCAGCAGCAGAACAATTTGCTGAGGGCTATTGAGGCGCAACAGCATCTGTTGC
AACTCACAGTCTGGGGCATCAAGCAGCTCCAGGCAAGAATCCTGGCTGTGGAAAGATACCTAAAGGATCA
ACAGCTCCTGGGGATTTGGGGTTGCTCTGGAAAACTCATTTGCACCACTGCTGTGCCTTGGAATGCTAGT
TGGAGTAATAAATCTCTGGAACAGATTTGGAATCACACGACCTGGATGGAGTGGGACAGAGAAATTAACA
ATTACACAAGCTTAATACACTCCTTAATTGAAGAATCGCAAAACCAGCAAGAAAAGAATGAACAAGAATT
ATTGGAATTAGATAAATGGGCAAGTTTGTGGAATTGGTTTAACATAACAAATTGGCTGTGGTATATAAAA
TTATTCATAATGATAGTAGGAGGCTTGGTAGGTTTAAGAATAGTTTTTGCTGTACTTTCTATAGTGAATA
GAGTTAGGCAGGGATATTCACCATTATCGTTTCAGACCCACCTCCCAACCCCGAGGGGACCCAGAGAGGG
CCTATTTCCCATGATTCCTTCATATTTGCATATACGATACAAGGCTGTTAGAGAGATAATTAGAATTAAT
TTGACTGTAAACACAAAGATATTAGTACAAAATACGTGACGTAGAAAGTAATAATTTCTTGGGTAGTTTG
CAGTTTTAAAATTATGTTTTAAAATGGACTATCATATGCTTACCGTAACTTGAAAGTATTTCGATTTCTT
GGCTTTATATATCTTGTGGAAAGGACGAAACACCGTGTTGTGTCGTTCCACAACCGTTTAAGAGCTATGC
TGGAAACAGCATAGCAAGTTTAAATAAGGCTAGTCCGTTATCAACTTGAAAAAGTGGCACCGAGTCGGTG
CTTTTTTTGAATTCTAGATCTTGAGACAAATGGCAGTATTCATCCACAATTTTAAAAGAAAAGGGGGGAT
TGGGGGGTACAGTGCAGGGGAAAGAATAGTAGACATAATAGCAACAGACATACAAACTAAAGAATTACAA
AAACAAATTACAAAAATTCAAAATTTTCGGGTTTATTACAGGGACAGCAGAGATCCACTTTGGCGCCGGC
TCGAGTGGCTCCGGTGCCCGTCAGTGGGCAGAGCGCACATCGCCCACAGTCCCCGAGAAGTTGGGGGGAG
GGGTCGGCAATTGAACCGGTGCCTAGAGAAGGTGGCGCGGGGTAAACTGGGAAAGTGATGTCGTGTACTG
GCTCCGCCTTTTTCCCGAGGGTGGGGGAGAACCGTATATAAGTGCAGTAGTCGCCGTGAACGTTCTTTTT
CGCAACGGGTTTGCCGCCAGAACACAGGTGTCGTGACGCGGGATCCGCCACCATGACCGAGTACAAGCCC
ACGGTGCGCCTCGCCACCCGCGACGACGTCCCCAGGGCCGTACGCACCCTCGCCGCCGCGTTCGCCGACT
ACCCCGCCACGCGCCACACCGTCGATCCGGACCGCCACATCGAGCGGGTCACCGAGCTGCAAGAACTCTT
CCTCACGCGCGTCGGGCTCGACATCGGCAAGGTGTGGGTCGCGGACGACGGCGCCGCGGTGGCGGTCTGG
ACCACGCCGGAGAGCGTCGAAGCGGGGGCGGTGTTCGCCGAGATCGGCCCGCGCATGGCCGAGTTGAGCG
GTTCCCGGCTGGCCGCGCAGCAACAGATGGAAGGCCTCCTGGCGCCGCACCGGCCCAAGGAGCCCGCGTG
GTTCCTGGCCACCGTCGGAGTCTCGCCCGACCACCAGGGCAAGGGTCTGGGCAGCGCCGTCGTGCTCCCC
GGAGTGGAGGCGGCCGAGCGCGCCGGGGTGCCCGCCTTCCTGGAGACCTCCGCGCCCCGCAACCTCCCCT
TCTACGAGCGGCTCGGCTTCACCGTCACCGCCGACGTCGAGGTGCCCGAAGGACCGCGCACCTGGTGCAT
GACCCGCAAGCCCGGTGCCTGAACGCGTTAAGTCGACAATCAACCTCTGGATTACAAAATTTGTGAAAGA
TTGACTGGTATTCTTAACTATGTTGCTCCTTTTACGCTATGTGGATACGCTGCTTTAATGCCTTTGTATC
ATGCTATTGCTTCCCGTATGGCTTTCATTTTCTCCTCCTTGTATAAATCCTGGTTGCTGTCTCTTTATGA
GGAGTTGTGGCCCGTTGTCAGGCAACGTGGCGTGGTGTGCACTGTGTTTGCTGACGCAACCCCCACTGGT
TGGGGCATTGCCACCACCTGTCAGCTCCTTTCCGGGACTTTCGCTTTCCCCCTCCCTATTGCCACGGCGG
AACTCATCGCCGCCTGCCTTGCCCGCTGCTGGACAGGGGCTCGGCTGTTGGGCACTGACAATTCCGTGGT
GTTGTCGGGGAAATCATCGTCCTTTCCTTGGCTGCTCGCCTGTGTTGCCACCTGGATTCTGCGCGGGACG
TCCTTCTGCTACGTCCCTTCGGCCCTCAATCCAGCGGACCTTCCTTCCCGCGGCCTGCTGCCGGCTCTGC
GGCCTCTTCCGCGTCTTCGCCTTCGCCCTCAGACGAGTCGGATCTCCCTTTGGGCCGCCTCCCCGCGTCG
ACTTTAAGACCAATGACTTACAAGGCAGCTGTAGATCTTAGCCACTTTTTAAAAGAAAAGGGGGGACTGG
AAGGGCTAATTCACTCCCAACGAAGACAAGATCTGCTTTTTGCTTGTACTGGGTCTCTCTGGTTAGACCA
GATCTGAGCCTGGGAGCTCTCTGGCTAACTAGGGAACCCACTGCTTAAGCCTCAATAAAGCTTGCCTTGA
GTGCTTCAAGTAGTGTGTGCCCGTCTGTTGTGTGACTCTGGTAACTAGAGATCCCTCAGACCCTTTTAGT
CAGTGTGGAAAATCTCTAGCAGTACGTATAGTAGTTCATGTCATCTTATTATTCAGTATTTATAACTTGC
AAAGAAATGAATATCAGAGAGTGAGAGGAACTTGTTTATTGCAGCTTATAATGGTTACAAATAAAGCAAT
AGCATCACAAATTTCACAAATAAAGCATTTTTTTCACTGCATTCTAGTTGTGGTTTGTCCAAACTCATCA
ATGTATCTTATCATGTCTGGCTCTAGCTATCCCGCCCCTAACTCCGCCCATCCCGCCCCTAACTCCGCCC
AGTTCCGCCCATTCTCCGCCCCATGGCTGACTAATTTTTTTTATTTATGCAGAGGCCGAGGCCGCCTCGG
CCTCTGAGCTATTCCAGAAGTAGTGAGGAGGCTTTTTTGGAGGCCTAGGGACGTACCCAATTCGCCCTAT
AGTGAGTCGTATTACGCGCGCTCACTGGCCGTCGTTTTACAACGTCGTGACTGGGAAAACCCTGGCGTTA
CCCAACTTAATCGCCTTGCAGCACATCCCCCTTTCGCCAGCTGGCGTAATAGCGAAGAGGCCCGCACCGA
TCGCCCTTCCCAACAGTTGCGCAGCCTGAATGGCGAATGGG
[124 nt withheld, positions 4942-5065]
C
[91 nt withheld, positions 5067-5157]
A
[49 nt withheld, positions 5159-5207]
CCTTTGACGTTGGAGTCCACGTTCTTT
[37 nt withheld, positions 5235-5271]
ACCCTATCTCGGTCTATTCTTTTGATTTATAAGGGATTTTGCCGATTTCGGCCTATTGGTTAAAAAATGA
GCTGATTTAACAAAAATTTAACGCGAATTTTAACAAAATATTAACGCTTACAATTTAGGTGGCACTTTTC
GGGGAAATGTGCGCGGAACCCCTATTTGTTTATTTTTCTAAATACATTCAAATATGTATCCGCTCATGAG
ACAATAACCCTGATAAATGCTTCAATAATATTGAAAAAGGAAGAGTATGAGTATTCAACATTTCCGTGTC
GCCCTTATTCCCTTTTTTGCGGCATTTTGCCTTCCTGTTTTTGCTCACCCAGAAACGCTGGTGAAAGTAA
AAGATGCTGAAGATCAGTTGGGTGCACGAGTGGGTTACATCGAACTGGATCTCAACAGCGGTAAGATCCT
TGAGAGTTTTCGCCCCGAAGAACGTTTTCCAATGATGAGCACTTTTAAAGTTCTGCTATGTGGCGCGGTA
TTATCCCGTATTGACGCCGGGCAAGAGCAACTCGGTCGCCGCATACACTATTCTCAGAATGACTTGGTTG
AGTACTCACCAGTCACAGAAAAGCATCTTACGGATGGCATGACAGTAAGAGAATTATGCAGTGCTGCCAT
AACCATGAGTGATAACACTGCGGCCAACTTACTTCTGACAACGATCGGAGGACCGAAGGAGCTAACCGCT
TTTTTGCACAACATGGGGGATCATGTAACTCGCCTTGATCGTTGGGAACCGGAGCTGAATGAAGCCATAC
CAAACGACGAGCGTGACACCACGATGCCTGTAGCAATGGCAACAACGTTGCGCAAACTATTAACTGGCGA
ACTACTTACTCTAGCTTCCCGGCAACAATTAATAGACTGGATGGAGGCGGATAAAGTTGCAGGACCACTT
CTGCGCTCGGCCCTTCCGGCTGGCTGGTTTATTGCTGATAAATCTGGAGCCGGTGAGCGTGGGTCTCGCG
GTATCATTGCAGCACTGGGGCCAGATGGTAAGCCCTCCCGTATCGTAGTTATCTACACGACGGGGAGTCA
GGCAACTATGGATGAACGAAATAGACAGATCGCTGAGATAGGTGCCTCACTGATTAAGCATTGGTAACTG
TCAGACCAAGTTTACTCATATATACTTTAGATTGATTTAAAACTTCATTTTTAATTTAAAAGGATCTAGG
TGAAGATCCTTTTTGATAATCTCATGACCAAAATCCCTTAACGTGAGTTTTCGTTCCACTGAGCGTCAGA
CCCCGTAGAAAAGATCAAAGGATCTTCTTGAGATCCTTTTTTTCTGCGCGTAATCTGCTGCTTGCAAACA
AAAAAACCACCGCTACCAGCGGTGGTTTGTTTGCCGGATCAAGAGCTACCAACTCTTTTTCCGAAGGTAA
CTGGCTTCAGCAGAGCGCAGATACCAAATACTGTTCTTCTAGTGTAGCCGTAGTTAGGCCACCACTTCAA
GAACTCTGTAGCACCGCCTACATACCTCGCTCTGCTAATCCTGTTACCAGTGGCTGCTGCCAGTGGCGAT
AAGTCGTGTCTTACCGGGTTGGACTCAAGACGATAGTTACCGGATAAGGCGCAGCGGTCGGGCTGAACGG
GGGGTTCGTGCACACAGCCCAGCTTGGAGCGAACGACCTACACCGAACTGAGATACCTACAGCGTGAGCT
ATGAGAAAGCGCCACGCTTCCCGAAGGGAGAAAGGCGGACAGGTATCCGGTAAGCGGCAGGGTCGGAACA
GGAGAGCGCACGAGGGAGCTTCCAGGGGGAAACGCCTGGTATCTTTATAGTCCTGTCGGGTTTCGCCACC
TCTGACTTGAGCGTCGATTTTTGTGATGCTCGTCAGGGGGGCGGAGCCTATGGAAAAACGCCAGCAACGC
GGCCTTTTTACGGTTCCTGGCCTTTTGCTGGCCTTTTGCTCACATGTTCTTTCCTGCGTTATCCCCTGAT
TCTGTGGATAACCGTATTACCGCCTTTGAGTGAGCTGATACCGCTCGCCGCAGCCGAACGACCGAGCGCA
G
